>Addgene plasmid #157624 | pTT3-SP-6xHis-KIR2DL4(FL)-FLAG | addgene full sequence | sequence record 381368 | Addgene NGS Result
GCGGCCGCGCTAGCGCCACCATGTCTATGAGCCCTACAGTGATCATCCTGGCCTGCCTGGGATTCTTCCT
GGATCAGTCTGTGTGGGCCGGCTCTCACCACCATCACCATCATCACGTTGGCGGCCAGGACAAGCCTTTT
TGTTCTGCCTGGCCTAGCGCTGTGGTGCCTCAAGGTGGACACGTGACCCTGAGATGCCACTACAGACGGG
GCTTCAACATCTTCACCCTGTACAAGAAAGACGGCGTGCCCGTGCCTGAGCTGTACAACAGAATCTTCTG
GAACAGCTTCCTGATCAGCCCCGTGACACCAGCTCACGCCGGCACATACAGATGCAGAGGCTTTCACCCT
CACAGCCCCACAGAGTGGTCCGCTCCATCTAACCCTCTGGTCATCATGGTCACCGGCCTGTACGAGAAGC
CTAGCCTGACAGCTAGACCCGGACCTACAGTTAGAGCCGGCGAGAATGTGACACTGAGCTGCAGCAGCCA
GAGCAGCTTCGACATCTACCACCTGAGCAGAGAGGGCGAAGCCCACGAACTTAGACTGCCTGCCGTGCCT
AGCATCAACGGCACCTTTCAGGCCGATTTTCCACTGGGACCTGCCACACACGGCGAGACTTACAGATGCT
TTGGCAGCTTCCACGGCAGCCCTTACGAGTGGTCTGATCCTAGCGATCCTCTGCCTGTGTCCGTGACAGG
CAATCCTAGCAGCAGCTGGCCTTCTCCAACCGAGCCTAGCTTTAAGACCGGAATCGCCAGACATCTGCAC
GCCGTGATCAGATACAGCGTGGCCATCATCCTGTTTACGATCCTGCCTTTCTTCCTGCTGCACCGGTGGT
GCTCCAAGAAAAAGGACGCCGCCGTGATGAATCAAGAGCCTGCCGGCCACAGAACCGTGAACAGAGAAGA
TAGCGACGAGCAGGACCCTCAAGAAGTGACATACGCCCAGCTGGACCACTGCATCTTTACCCAGAGAAAG
ATCACAGGCCCCAGCCAGAGAAGCAAGAGGCCTTCTACCGATACCAGCGTGTGCATCGAGCTGCCCAATG
CCGAACCTAGAGCACTGAGCCCTGCTCACGAACACCATTCTCAGGCCCTGATGGGCAGCAGCAGAGAGAC
AACAGCTCTGTCTCAGACCCAGCTGGCTTCCTCTAATGTGCCTGCCGCCGGAATCGGCAGCGACTACAAG
GACGACGACGACAAGTAAACGCGTTCTAGACACGTGATTAATTAAGGATCCCCCGACCTCGACCTCTGGC
TAATAAAGGAAATTTATTTTCATTGCAATAGTGTGTTGGAATTTTTTGTGTCTCTCACTCGGAAGGACAT
ATGGGAGGGCAAATCATTTGGTCGAGATCCCTCGGAGATCTCTAGCTAGAGGATCGATCCCCGCCCCGGA
CGAACTAAACCTGACTACGACATCTCTGCCCCTTCTTCGCGGGGCAGTGCATGTAATCCCTTCAGTTGGT
TGGTACAACTTGCCAACTGGGCCCTGTTCCACATGTGACACGGGGGGGGACCAAACACAAAGGGGTTCTC
TGACTGTAGTTGACATCCTTATAAATGGATGTGCACATTTGCCAACACTGAGTGGCTTTCATCCTGGAGC
AGACTTTGCAGTCTGTGGACTGCAACACAACATTGCCTTTATGTGTAACTCTTGGCTGAAGCTCTTACAC
CAATGCTGGGGGACATGTACCTCCCAGGGGCCCAGGAAGACTACGGGAGGCTACACCAACGTCAATCAGA
GGGGCCTGTGTAGCTACCGATAAGCGGACCCTCAAGAGGGCATTAGCAATAGTGTTTATAAGGCCCCCTT
GTTAACCCTAAACGGGTAGCATATGCTTCCCGGGTAGTAGTATATACTATCCAGACTAACCCTAATTCAA
TAGCATATGTTACCCAACGGGAAGCATATGCTATCGAATTAGGGTTAGTAAAAGGGTCCTAAGGAACAGC
GATATCTCCCACCCCATGAGCTGTCACGGTTTTATTTACATGGGGTCAGGATTCCACGAGGGTAGTGAAC
CATTTTAGTCACAAGGGCAGTGGCTGAAGATCAAGGAGCGGGCAGTGAACTCTCCTGAATCTTCGCCTGC
TTCTTCATTCTCCTTCGTTTAGCTAATAGAATAACTGCTGAGTTGTGAACAGTAAGGTGTATGTGAGGTG
CTCGAAAACAAGGTTTCAGGTGACGCCCCCAGAATAAAATTTGGACGGGGGGTTCAGTGGTGGCATTGTG
CTATGACACCAATATAACCCTCACAAACCCCTTGGGCAATAAATACTAGTGTAGGAATGAAACATTCTGA
ATATCTTTAACAATAGAAATCCATGGGGTGGGGACAAGCCGTAAAGACTGGATGTCCATCTCACACGAAT
TTATGGCTATGGGCAACACATAATCCTAGTGCAATATGATACTGGGGTTATTAAGATGTGTCCCAGGCAG
GGACCAAGACAGGTGAACCATGTTGTTACACTCTATTTGTAACAAGGGGAAAGAGAGTGGACGCCGACAG
CAGCGGACTCCACTGGTTGTCTCTAACACCCCCGAAAATTAAACGGGGCTCCACGCCAATGGGGCCCATA
AACAAAGACAAGTGGCCACTCTTTTTTTTGAAATTGTGGAGTGGGGGCACGCGTCAGCCCCCACACGCCG
CCCTGCGGTTTTGGACTGTAAAATAAGGGTGTAATAACTTGGCTGATTGTAACCCCGCTAACCACTGCGG
TCAAACCACTTGCCCACAAAACCACTAATGGCACCCCGGGGAATACCTGCATAAGTAGGTGGGCGGGCCA
AGATAGGGGCGCGATTGCTGCGATCTGGAGGACAAATTACACACACTTGCGCCTGAGCGCCAAGCACAGG
GTTGTTGGTCCTCATATTCACGAGGTCGCTGAGAGCACGGTGGGCTAATGTTGCCATGGGTAGCATATAC
TACCCAAATATCTGGATAGCATATGCTATCCTAATCTATATCTGGGTAGCATAGGCTATCCTAATCTATA
TCTGGGTAGCATATGCTATCCTAATCTATATCTGGGTAGTATATGCTATCCTAATTTATATCTGGGTAGC
ATAGGCTATCCTAATCTATATCTGGGTAGCATATGCTATCCTAATCTATATCTGGGTAGTATATGCTATC
CTAATCTGTATCCGGGTAGCATATGCTATCCTAATAGAGATTAGGGTAGTATATGCTATCCTAATTTATA
TCTGGGTAGCATATACTACCCAAATATCTGGATAGCATATGCTATCCTAATCTATATCTGGGTAGCATAT
GCTATCCTAATCTATATCTGGGTAGCATAGGCTATCCTAATCTATATCTGGGTAGCATATGCTATCCTAA
TCTATATCTGGGTAGTATATGCTATCCTAATTTATATCTGGGTAGCATAGGCTATCCTAATCTATATCTG
GGTAGCATATGCTATCCTAATCTATATCTGGGTAGTATATGCTATCCTAATCTGTATCCGGGTAGCATAT
GCTATCCTCATGATAAGCTGTCAAACATGAGAATTTTCTTGAAGACGAAAGGGCCTCGTGATACGCCTAT
TTTTATAGGTTAATGTCATGATAATAATGGTTTCTTAGACGTCAGGTGGCACTTTTCGGGGAAATGTGCG
CGGAACCCCTATTTGTTTATTTTTCTAAATACATTCAAATATGTATCCGCTCATGAGACAATAACCCTGA
TAAATGCTTCAATAATATTGAAAAAGGAAGAGTATGAGTATTCAACATTTCCGTGTCGCCCTTATTCCCT
TTTTTGCGGCATTTTGCCTTCCTGTTTTTGCTCACCCAGAAACGCTGGTGAAAGTAAAAGATGCTGAAGA
TCAGTTGGGTGCACGAGTGGGTTACATCGAACTGGATCTCAACAGCGGTAAGATCCTTGAGAGTTTTCGC
CCCGAAGAACGTTTTCCAATGATGAGCACTTTTAAAGTTCTGCTATGTGGCGCGGTATTATCCCGTGTTG
ACGCCGGGCAAGAGCAACTCGGTCGCCGCATACACTATTCTCAGAATGACTTGGTTGAGTACTCACCAGT
CACAGAAAAGCATCTTACGGATGGCATGACAGTAAGAGAATTATGCAGTGCTGCCATAACCATGAGTGAT
AACACTGCGGCCAACTTACTTCTGACAACGATCGGAGGACCGAAGGAGCTAACCGCTTTTTTGCACAACA
TGGGGGATCATGTAACTCGCCTTGATCGTTGGGAACCGGAGCTGAATGAAGCCATACCAAACGACGAGCG
TGACACCACGATGCCTGCAGCAATGGCAACAACGTTGCGCAAACTATTAACTGGCGAACTACTTACTCTA
GCTTCCCGGCAACAATTAATAGACTGGATGGAGGCGGATAAAGTTGCAGGACCACTTCTGCGCTCGGCCC
TTCCGGCTGGCTGGTTTATTGCTGATAAATCTGGAGCCGGTGAGCGTGGGTCTCGCGGTATCATTGCAGC
ACTGGGGCCAGATGGTAAGCCCTCCCGTATCGTAGTTATCTACACGACGGGGAGTCAGGCAACTATGGAT
GAACGAAATAGACAGATCGCTGAGATAGGTGCCTCACTGATTAAGCATTGGTAACTGTCAGACCAAGTTT
ACTCATATATACTTTAGATTGATTTAAAACTTCATTTTTAATTTAAAAGGATCTAGGTGAAGATCCTTTT
TGATAATCTCATGACCAAAATCCCTTAACGTGAGTTTTCGTTCCACTGAGCGTCAGACCCCGTAGAAAAG
ATCAAAGGATCTTCTTGAGATCCTTTTTTTCTGCGCGTAATCTGCTGCTTGCAAACAAAAAAACCACCGC
TACCAGCGGTGGTTTGTTTGCCGGATCAAGAGCTACCAACTCTTTTTCCGAAGGTAACTGGCTTCAGCAG
AGCGCAGATACCAAATACTGTTCTTCTAGTGTAGCCGTAGTTAGGCCACCACTTCAAGAACTCTGTAGCA
CCGCCTACATACCTCGCTCTGCTAATCCTGTTACCAGTGGCTGCTGCCAGTGGCGATAAGTCGTGTCTTA
CCGGGTTGGACTCAAGACGATAGTTACCGGATAAGGCGCAGCGGTCGGGCTGAACGGGGGGTTCGTGCAC
ACAGCCCAGCTTGGAGCGAACGACCTACACCGAACTGAGATACCTACAGCGTGAGCTATGAGAAAGCGCC
ACGCTTCCCGAAGGGAGAAAGGCGGACAGGTATCCGGTAAGCGGCAGGGTCGGAACAGGAGAGCGCACGA
GGGAGCTTCCAGGGGGAAACGCCTGGTATCTTTATAGTCCTGTCGGGTTTCGCCACCTCTGACTTGAGCG
TCGATTTTTGTGATGCTCGTCAGGGGGGCGGAGCCTATGGAAAAACGCCAGCAACGCGGCCTTTTTACGG
TTCCTGGCCTTTTGCTGGCCTTTTGCTCACATGTTCTTTCCTGCGTTATCCCCTGATTCTGTGGATAACC
GTATTACCGCCTTTGAGTGAGCTGATACCGCTCGCCGCAGCCGAACGACCGAGCGCAGCGAGTCAGTGAG
CGAGGAAGCGGAAGAGCGCCCAATACGCAAACCGCCTCTCCCCGCGCGTTGGCCGATTCATTAATGCAGC
TGGCACGACAGGTTTCCCGACTGGAAAGCGGGCAGTGAGCGCAACGCAATTAATGTGAGTTAGCTCACTC
ATTAGGCACCCCAGGCTTTACACTTTATGCTTCCGGCTCGTATGTTGTGTGGAATTGTGAGCGGATAACA
ATTTCACACAGGAAACAGCTATGACCATGATTACGCCAAGCTCTAGCTAGAGGTCGACCAATTCTCATGT
TTGACAGCTTATCATCGCAGATCCGGGCAACGTTGTTGCCATTGCTGCAGGCGCAGAACTGGTAGGTATG
GAAGATCTATACATTGAATCAATATTGGCAATTAGCCATATTAGTCATTGGTTATATAGCATAAATCAAT
ATTGGCTATTGGCCATTGCATACGTTGTATCTATATCATAATATGTACATTTATATTGGCTCATGTCCAA
TATGACCGCCATGTTGACATTGATTATTGACTAGTTATTAATAGTAATCAATTACGGGGTCATTAGTTCA
TAGCCCATATATGGAGTTCCGCGTTACATAACTTACGGTAAATGGCCCGCCTGGCTGACCGCCCAACGAC
CCCCGCCCATTGACGTCAATAATGACGTATGTTCCCATAGTAACGCCAATAGGGACTTTCCATTGACGTC
AATGGGTGGAGTATTTACGGTAAACTGCCCACTTGGCAGTACATCAAGTGTATCATATGCCAAGTCCGCC
CCCTATTGACGTCAATGACGGTAAATGGCCCGCCTGGCATTATGCCCAGTACATGACCTTACGGGACTTT
CCTACTTGGCAGTACATCTACGTATTAGTCATCGCTATTACCATGGTGATGCGGTTTTGGCAGTACACCA
ATGGGCGTGGATAGCGGTTTGACTCACGGGGATTTCCAAGTCTCCACCCCATTGACGTCAATGGGAGTTT
GTTTTGGCACCAAAATCAACGGGACTTTCCAAAATGTCGTAATAACCCCGCCCCGTTGACGCAAATGGGC
GGTAGGCGTGTACGGTGGGAGGTCTATATAAGCAGAGCTCGTTTAGTGAACCGTCAGATCCTCACTCTCT
TCCGCATCGCTGTCTGCGAGGGCCAGCTGTTGGGCTCGCGGTTGAGGACAAACTCTTCGCGGTCTTTCCA
GTACTCTTGGATCGGAAACCCGTCGGCCTCCGAACGGTACTCCGCCACCGAGGGACCTGAGCGAGTCCGC
ATCGACCGGATCGGAAAACCTCTCGAGAAAGGCGTCTAACCAGTCACAGTCGCAAGGTAGGCTGAGCACC
GTGGCGGGCGGCAGCGGGTGGCGGTCGGGGTTGTTTCTGGCGGAGGTGCTGCTGATGATGTAATTAAAGT
AGGCGGTCTTGAGACGGCGGATGGTCGAGGTGAGGTGTGGCAGGCTTGAGATCCAGCTGTTGGGGTGAGT
ACTCCCTCTCAAAAGCGGGCATTACTTCTGCGCTAAGATTGTCAGTTTCCAAAAACGAGGAGGATTTGAT
ATTCACCTGGCCCGATCTGGCCATACACTTGAGTGACAATGACATCCACTTTGCCTTTCTCTCCACAGGT
GTCCACTCCCAGGTCCAAGTTTAAACT
Features (pLannotate 1.2.2; 19 found; start..end, strand, type, name):
     21..1175    +  CDS            KIR2DL4: KI2L4_HUMAN - Also known as CD158D, KIR103AS. Experimental evidence at protein level: Swiss-Prot protein existence level 1. Receptor for non-classical major histocompatibility class Ib HLA-G molecules. Recognizes HLA-G in complex with B2M/beta-2 microglobulin and a nonamer self-peptide (peptide-bound HLA-G-B2M). In decidual NK cells, binds peptide-bound HLA-G-B2M complex and triggers NK cell senescence-associated secretory phenotype as a molecular switch to promote vascular remodeling and fetal growth in early pregnancy (PubMed:23184984, PubMed:29262349, PubMed:16366734). May play a role in ba
   1185..1205    +  CDS            FLAG (fragment): FLAG® epitope tag, followed by an enterokinase cleavage site
   1262..1317    +  polyA_signal   β-globin poly(A) signal: rabbit β-globin polyadenylation signal (Gil and Proudfoot, 1987)
   1831..3512    -  rep_origin     oriP (fragment): Epstein-Barr virus oriP replication origin (Yates et al., 2000)
   3639..3743    +  promoter       AmpR promoter: bla
   3744..4604    +  CDS            AmpR: β-lactamase; bla; confers resistance to ampicillin, carbenicillin, and related antibiotics
   4775..5363    +  rep_origin     ori: high-copy-number ColE1/pMB1/pBR322/pUC origin of replication
   5546..5638    +  CDS            lacI (fragment): lac repressor; lacI; The lac repressor binds to the lac operator to inhibit transcription in E. coli. This inhibition can be relieved by adding lactose or isopropyl-β-D-thiogalactopyranoside (IPTG).
   5651..5672    +  protein_bind   CAP binding site: CAP binding activates transcription in the presence of cAMP. E. coli catabolite activator protein
   5687..5717    +  promoter       lac promoter: promoter for the E. coli lac operon
   5725..5741    +  protein_bind   lac operator: The lac repressor binds to the lac operator to inhibit transcription in E. coli. This inhibition can be relieved by adding lactose or isopropyl-β-D-thiogalactopyranoside (IPTG). lac repressor encoded by lacI
   5811..5827    +  promoter       tet promoter (fragment): E. coli promoter for tetracycline efflux protein gene
   5837..5862    -  CDS            bla(M) (fragment): β-lactamase lacking the signal sequence; bla(M); allows cytosolic expression of β-lactamase
   6036..6415    +  enhancer       CMV enhancer: human cytomegalovirus immediate early enhancer
   6417..6616    +  promoter       CMV promoter: human cytomegalovirus (CMV) immediate early promoter
   6684..6722    +  misc_feature   Ad SA (fragment): adenovirus major late transcript splice acceptor (Friedrich and Soriano, 1991)
   6755..6964    -  CDS            PTP (fragment): TERM_ADE02 - Experimental evidence at protein level: Swiss-Prot protein existence level 1. Protein covalently bound to the viral DNA that acts as a primer for viral genomic replication by DNA strand displacement. Assembles on the viral origin of replication in an initiation complex with viral polymerase, DBP, host NFIA and host POU2F1/OCT1. During initiation, the polymerase covalently couples the first dCTP with Ser- 580 of pTP. The terminal protein stimulates the template activity over 20 fold compared to protein-free templates. Neo-synthesized viral genomes are linked to two preterminal prot
   6995..7084    +  intron         chimeric intron (fragment): chimera between introns from adenovirus and immunoglobulin heavy chain genes
   7103..7149    +  CDS            IgH signal sequence (fragment): signal sequence from the mouse immunoglobulin heavy chain variable region
