[The description below was written by a language model from this plasmid's Addgene catalogue record and pLannotate feature annotations shown in this document.]
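Description:
pTT3-SP-6xHis-KIR2DL4(FL)-FLAG is a mammalian expression plasmid built on the pTT3 backbone and designed to place full-length human KIR2DL4 (CD158D), a killer-cell immunoglobulin-like receptor that recognises peptide-bound HLA-G, on the surface of transfected cells. In E. coli it is maintained as a high-copy plasmid through a ColE1/pUC-type origin and selected with ampicillin via the β-lactamase gene. The backbone also carries a portion of the Epstein-Barr virus oriP, which can support episomal retention in mammalian cells that supply EBNA1. No mammalian selection marker is annotated, which is consistent with transient expression.

Expression is driven by the human CMV immediate-early enhancer and promoter. Downstream of these lie adenovirus-derived leader and splice sequences and a chimeric intron; the short match to adenovirus terminal protein on the opposite strand most likely reflects this adenoviral leader region rather than a functional coding sequence. The open reading frame spans the numbering origin of the circular sequence record. It begins with a mouse immunoglobulin heavy-chain signal sequence (the "SP" in the name), followed according to the catalogue by an N-terminal 6xHis tag, which the feature table does not annotate separately. The KIR2DL4 coding sequence comes next and ends in a C-terminal FLAG epitope, with a rabbit β-globin polyadenylation signal terminating the transcript. The insert was synthesised and cloned between two restriction sites that remain intact. After signal peptide cleavage, the His tag should be extracellular and the FLAG tag cytoplasmic, allowing detection of surface and total protein.

The stated use is cell-surface display of the tagged receptor for binding and signalling assays, as part of a human IgSF interactome collection. The depositor cautions that some plasmids in the set may carry an IS4-like transposase insertion upstream of the CMV promoter, but none is annotated in this sequence.
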