Addgene plasmid #157624: pTT3-SP-6xHis-KIR2DL4(FL)-FLAG
Purpose: Mammalian cell surface expression of His- and FLAG-tagged full-length protein for binding and signaling assays
Depositing lab: Chris Garcia. Depositing organization: Stanford University. Publication: A Human IgSF Cell-Surface Interactome Reveals a Complex Network of Protein-Protein Interactions. Wojtowicz WM, Vielmetter J, Fernandes RA, Siepe DH, Eastman CL, Chisholm GB, Cox S, Klock H, Anderson PW, Rue SM, Miller JJ, Glaser SM, Bragstad ML, Vance J, Lam AW, Lesley SA, Zinn K, Garcia KC. Cell. 2020 Aug 20;182(4):1027-1043.e17. doi: 10.1016/j.cell.2020.07.025. PubMed 32822567.
Backbone
  Vector backbone: pTT3
  Backbone size w/o insert (bp): 5982
  Vector type: Mammalian Expression
Growth in bacteria
  Bacterial resistance: Ampicillin, 100 μg/mL
  Growth temperature: 37°C
  Growth strain: DH5alpha
  Copy number: High Copy
Gene/Insert
  Gene/Insert name: KIR2DL4 (alt name: KI2L4)
  Species: H. sapiens (human)
  Insert size (bp): 1185
  Entrez Gene: KIR2DL4 (a.k.a. CD158D, G9P, KIR-103AS, KIR-2DL4, KIR103, KIR103AS)
  Promoter: CMV
  Tag / fusion protein: FLAG (C terminal on backbone); 6xHis (N terminal on backbone)
  Cloning method: Restriction Enzyme; 5′ cloning site GCGGCCGC (not destroyed); 3′ cloning site ACGCGT (not destroyed)
  Sequencing primers: 5′ TTGCCTTTCTCTCCACAGGT; 3′ CCCATATGTCCTTCCGAGTG
Resource information
  A portion of this plasmid was derived from a plasmid made by: synthesis by ThermoFisher
Terms and licenses: Academic/Nonprofit Terms; Industry Terms: Not Available to Industry
Depositor comments: Some plasmids in this collection may have an IS4-like element ISVsa5 family transposase upstream of the CMV promoter.
How to cite: pTT3-SP-6xHis-KIR2DL4(FL)-FLAG was a gift from Chris Garcia (Addgene plasmid # 157624 ; http://n2t.net/addgene:157624 ; RRID:Addgene_157624)
