>Addgene plasmid #157624 | pTT3-SP-6xHis-KIR2DL4(FL)-FLAG | depositor partial sequence | sequence record 304358 | KIR2DL4(FL)
ATGTCTATGAGCCCTACAGTGATCATCCTGGCCTGCCTGGGATTCTTCCTGGATCAGTCTGTGTGGGCCG
GCTCTCACCACCATCACCATCATCACGTTGGCGGCCAGGACAAGCCTTTTTGTTCTGCCTGGCCTAGCGC
TGTGGTGCCTCAAGGTGGACACGTGACCCTGAGATGCCACTACAGACGGGGCTTCAACATCTTCACCCTG
TACAAGAAAGACGGCGTGCCCGTGCCTGAGCTGTACAACAGAATCTTCTGGAACAGCTTCCTGATCAGCC
CCGTGACACCAGCTCACGCCGGCACATACAGATGCAGAGGCTTTCACCCTCACAGCCCCACAGAGTGGTC
CGCTCCATCTAACCCTCTGGTCATCATGGTCACCGGCCTGTACGAGAAGCCTAGCCTGACAGCTAGACCC
GGACCTACAGTTAGAGCCGGCGAGAATGTGACACTGAGCTGCAGCAGCCAGAGCAGCTTCGACATCTACC
ACCTGAGCAGAGAGGGCGAAGCCCACGAACTTAGACTGCCTGCCGTGCCTAGCATCAACGGCACCTTTCA
GGCCGATTTTCCACTGGGACCTGCCACACACGGCGAGACTTACAGATGCTTTGGCAGCTTCCACGGCAGC
CCTTACGAGTGGTCTGATCCTAGCGATCCTCTGCCTGTGTCCGTGACAGGCAATCCTAGCAGCAGCTGGC
CTTCTCCAACCGAGCCTAGCTTTAAGACCGGAATCGCCAGACATCTGCACGCCGTGATCAGATACAGCGT
GGCCATCATCCTGTTTACGATCCTGCCTTTCTTCCTGCTGCACCGGTGGTGCTCCAAGAAAAAGGACGCC
GCCGTGATGAATCAAGAGCCTGCCGGCCACAGAACCGTGAACAGAGAAGATAGCGACGAGCAGGACCCTC
AAGAAGTGACATACGCCCAGCTGGACCACTGCATCTTTACCCAGAGAAAGATCACAGGCCCCAGCCAGAG
AAGCAAGAGGCCTTCTACCGATACCAGCGTGTGCATCGAGCTGCCCAATGCCGAACCTAGAGCACTGAGC
CCTGCTCACGAACACCATTCTCAGGCCCTGATGGGCAGCAGCAGAGAGACAACAGCTCTGTCTCAGACCC
AGCTGGCTTCCTCTAATGTGCCTGCCGCCGGAATCGGCAGCGACTACAAGGACGACGACGACAAG
